>Addgene plasmid #226712 | pCS2-hcar1-4-mKate2 | addgene full sequence | sequence record 451548 | Addgene NGS Result
CGCCATTCTGCCTGGGGACGTCGGAGCAAGCTTGATTTAGGTGACACTATAGAATACAAGCTACTTGTTC
TTTTTGCAGGATCCCATCGATGCCACCATGAGTAACATCACCTCCTGCATGGAACCTCACTCCTTTATTT
CTTCCATTTTAAAGCCCATTTTCATATTGGAGTTAATTTTGGGGTTGCCTGGAAATGTGTTTGCTCTGTG
GATTTTATTTTTCAAGTCTCCTTGGAAAGCCTGCAATGTGTATTTCTTCAGCCTGGTAATAGCTGACCTC
CTACTCCTCACTGGGATGCCTTTCCGCATCGATTATTTTTTTCGTGGTGAAGACTGGATATTTGGCGAAT
CCATTTGCCGCCTTGTTTTATATGTCATATCAGTAAACTCCTCAGCAAGCGTGGCTTTCATGACAATTTT
AGCTGTGGACCGCTTCTTCAGGATCCTTTACCCACACCACCGTATTTGTCGAATGAATGTGAAACAAGGA
TTAATGTTGTCTAGCATGACTTGGGTGATTGTTCTTCTCCTTCGTCTTCCATCTGCCCTCAGCCCGGTCC
TTACATCACACAAAAACTCTTCAAAGCTCACATGCCACAGTTTCCTCTCATGGACCTCACCATCAGTTCA
GATGAGAATATATAATTCAGTACAGCTAATAGAAGTCCTGGTGGCTTTCACCTTGGTGGTTTTTTGCTTG
GTGCGTGTTTTCTCTAACACCAACATTCGGCAGTCTAAGGGACCGCACCGCAGGGTGAAGAGGGCTGTGA
GATTGCTTTTCATTTTTGTGATCATCTTTGTTCTCTGTTTTCTACCTACGGTCATCTTTGGCAACTTCCT
TCAAGTGTTTCCTTGCTCTGAATCCCTCATTGTGTGTCTCCATGCCTCTTTAGCTTTATCCTACATGAAC
AGTGCACTGGATCCAGTCATCTACTGCCACATTAACGCTTGGTTTCGTGACACCCTGAAAGGCAAATCCA
ACTCATTGGGAATGACGAAGTTTAAGATGAGTGCGAAGACAAACAAAAAACCTGGAGGAATTCGTCCTGG
ATCTATGGTGTCTAAGGGCGAAGAGCTGATTAAGGAGAACATGCACATGAAGCTGTACATGGAGGGCACC
GTGAACAACCACCACTTCAAGTGCACATCCGAGGGCGAAGGCAAGCCCTACGAGGGCACCCAGACCATGA
GAATCAAGGCCGTCGAGGGCGGCCCTCTCCCCTTCGCCTTCGACATCCTGGCTACCAGCTTCATGTACGG
CAGCAAAACCTTCATCAACCACACCCAGGGCATCCCCGACTTCTTTAAGCAGTCCTTCCCTGAGGGCTTT
ACATGGGAGAGAGTCACCACATACGAAGACGGGGGCGTGCTGACCGCTACCCAGGACACCAGCCTCCAGG
ACGGCTGCCTCATCTACAACGTCAAGATCAGAGGGGTGAACTTCCCATCCAACGGCCCTGTGATGCAGAA
GAAAACACTCGGCTGGGAGGCCTCCACCGAGACCCTGTACCCCGCTGACGGCGGCCTGGAAGGCAGAGCC
GACATGGCCCTGAAGCTCGTGGGCGGGGGCCACCTGATCTGCAACTTGAAGACCACATACAGATCCAAGA
AACCCGCTAAGAACCTCAAGATGCCCGGCGTCTACTATGTGGACAGAAGACTGGAAAGAATCAAGGAGGC
CGACAAAGAGACCTACGTCGAGCAGCACGAGGTGGCTGTGGCCAGATACTGCGACCTCCCTAGCAAACTG
GGGCACAAACTGTAACTCGAGCCTCTAGAACTATAGTGAGTCGTATTACGTAGATCCAGACATGATAAGA
TACATTGATGAGTTTGGACAAACCACAACTAGAATGCAGTGAAAAAAATGCTTTATTTGTGAAATTTGTG
ATGCTATTGCTTTATTTGTAACCATTATAAGCTGCAATAAACAAGTTAACAACAACAATTGCATTCATTT
TATGTTTCAGGTTCAGGGGGAGGTGTGGGAGGTTTTTTAATTCGCGGCCGCGGCGCCAATGCATTGGGCC
CGGTACCCAGCTTTTGTTCCCTTTAGTGAGGGTTAATTGCGCGCTTGGCGTAATCATGGTCATAGCTGTT
TCCTGTGTGAAATTGTTATCCGCTCACAATTCCACACAACATACGAGCCGGGAGCATAAAGTGTAAAGCC
TGGGGTGCCTAATGAGTGAGCTAACTCACATTAATTGCGTTGCGCTCACTGCCCGCTTTCCAGTCGGGAA
ACCTGTCGTGCCAGCTGCATTAATGAATCGGCCAACGCGCGGGGAGAGGCGGTTTGCGTATTGGGCGCTC
TTCCGCTTCCTCGCTCACTGACTCGCTGCGCTCGGTCGTTCGGCTGCGGCGAGCGGTATCAGCTCACTCA
AAGGCGGTAATACGGTTATCCACAGAATCAGGGGATAACGCAGGAAAGAACATGTGAGCAAAAGGCCAGC
AAAAGGCCAGGAACCGTAAAAAGGCCGCGTTGCTGGCGTTTTTCCATAGGCTCCGCCCCCCTGACGAGCA
TCACAAAAATCGACGCTCAAGTCAGAGGTGGCGAAACCCGACAGGACTATAAAGATACCAGGCGTTTCCC
CCTGGAAGCTCCCTCGTGCGCTCTCCTGTTCCGACCCTGCCGCTTACCGGATACCTGTCCGCCTTTCTCC
CTTCGGGAAGCGTGGCGCTTTCTCATAGCTCACGCTGTAGGTATCTCAGTTCGGTGTAGGTCGTTCGCTC
CAAGCTGGGCTGTGTGCACGAACCCCCCGTTCAGCCCGACCGCTGCGCCTTATCCGGTAACTATCGTCTT
GAGTCCAACCCGGTAAGACACGACTTATCGCCACTGGCAGCAGCCACTGGTAACAGGATTAGCAGAGCGA
GGTATGTAGGCGGTGCTACAGAGTTCTTGAAGTGGTGGCCTAACTACGGCTACACTAGAAGAACAGTATT
TGGTATCTGCGCTCTGCTGAAGCCAGTTACCTTCGGAAAAAGAGTTGGTAGCTCTTGATCCGGCAAACAA
ACCACCGCTGGTAGCGGTGGTTTTTTTGTTTGCAAGCAGCAGATTACGCGCAGAAAAAAAGGATCTCAAG
AAGATCCTTTGATCTTTTCTACGGGGTCTGACGCTCAGTGGAACGAAAACTCACGTTAAGGGATTTTGGT
CATGAGATTATCAAAAAGGATCTTCACCTAGATCCTTTTAAATTAAAAATGAAGTTTTAAATCAATCTAA
AGTATATATGAGTAAACTTGGTCTGACAGTTACCAATGCTTAATCAGTGAGGCACCTATCTCAGCGATCT
GTCTATTTCGTTCATCCATAGTTGCCTGACTCCCCGTCGTGTAGATAACTACGATACGGGAGGGCTTACC
ATCTGGCCCCAGTGCTGCAATGATACCGCGAGACCCACGCTCACCGGCTCCAGATTTATCAGCAATAAAC
CAGCCAGCCGGAAGGGCCGAGCGCAGAAGTGGTCCTGCAACTTTATCCGCCTCCATCCAGTCTATTAATT
GTTGCCGGGAAGCTAGAGTAAGTAGTTCGCCAGTTAATAGTTTGCGCAACGTTGTTGCCATTGCTACAGG
CATCGTGGTGTCACGCTCGTCGTTTGGTATGGCTTCATTCAGCTCCGGTTCCCAACGATCAAGGCGAGTT
ACATGATCCCCCATGTTGTGCAAAAAAGCGGTTAGCTCCTTCGGTCCTCCGATCGTTGTCAGAAGTAAGT
TGGCCGCAGTGTTATCACTCATGGTTATGGCAGCACTGCATAATTCTCTTACTGTCATGCCATCCGTAAG
ATGCTTTTCTGTGACTGGTGAGTACTCAACCAAGTCATTCTGAGAATAGTGTATGCGGCGACCGAGTTGC
TCTTGCCCGGCGTCAATACGGGATAATACCGCGCCACATAGCAGAACTTTAAAAGTGCTCATCATTGGAA
AACGTTCTTCGGGGCGAAAACTCTCAAGGATCTTACCGCTGTTGAGATCCAGTTCGATGTAACCCACTCG
TGCACCCAACTGATCTTCAGCATCTTTTACTTTCACCAGCGTTTCTGGGTGAGCAAAAACAGGAAGGCAA
AATGCCGCAAAAAAGGGAATAAGGGCGACACGGAAATGTTGAATACTCATACTCTTCCTTTTTCAATATT
ATTGAAGCATTTATCAGGGTTATTGTCTCATGAGCGGATACATATTTGAATGTATTTAGAAAAATAAACA
AATAGGGGTTCCGCGCACATTTCCCCGAAAAGTGCCACCTAAATTGTAAGCGTTAATATTTTGTTAAAAT
TCGCGTTAAATTTTTGTTAAATCAGCTCATTTTTTAACCAATAGGCCGAAATCGGCAAAATCCCTTATAA
ATCAAAAGAATAGACCGAGATAGGGT
[37 nt withheld, positions 4367-4403]
AAAGAACGTGGACTCCAACGTCAAAGG
[49 nt withheld, positions 4431-4479]
T
[91 nt withheld, positions 4481-4571]
G
[124 nt withheld, positions 4573-4696]
CCCATTCGCCATTCAGGCTGCGCAACTGTTGGGAAGGGCGATCGGTGCGGGCCTCTTCGCTATTACGCCA
GTCGACCGCCAATTCAATATGGCGTATATGGACTCATGCCAATTCAATATGGTGGATCTGGACCTGTGCC
AATTCAATATGGCGTATATGGACTCGTGCCAATTCAATATGGTGGATCTGGACCCCAGCCAATTCAATAT
GGCGGACTTGGCACCATGCCAATTCAATATGGCGGACCTGGCACTGTGCCAACTGGGGAGGGGTCTACTT
GGCACGGTGCCAAGTTTGAGGAGGGGTCTTGGCCCTGTGCCAAGTCCGCCATATTGAATTGGCATGGTGC
CAATAATGGCGGCCATATTGGCTATATGCCAGGATCAATATATAGGCAATATCCAATATGGCCCTATGCC
AATATGGCTATTGGCCAGGTTCAATACTATGTATTGGCCCTATGCCATATAGTATTCCATATATGGGTTT
TCCTATTGACGTAGATAGCCCCTCCCAATGGGCGGTCCCATATACCATATATGGGGCTTCCTAATACCGC
CCATAGCCACTCCCCCATTGACGTCAATGGTCTCTATATATGGTCTTTCCTATTGACGTCATATGGGCGG
TCCTATTGACGTATATGGCGCCTCCCCCATTGACGTCAATTACGGTAAATGGCCCGCCTGGCTCAATGCC
CATTGACGTCAATAGGACCACCCACCATTGACGTCAATGGGATGGCTCATTGCCCATTCATATCCGTTCT
CACGCCCCCTATTGACGTCAATGACGGTAAATGGCCCACTTGGCAGTACATCAATATCTATTAATAGTAA
CTTGGCAAGTACATTACTATTGGAAGTACGCCAGGGTACATTGGCAGTACTCCCATTGACGTCAATGGCG
GTAAATGGCCCGCGATGGCTGCCAAGTACATCCCCATTGACGTCAATGGGGAGGGGCAATGACGCAAATG
GGCGTTCCATTGACGTAAATGGGCGGTAGGCGTGCCTAATGGGAGGTCTATATAAGCAATGCTCGTTTAG
GGAAC
Features (pLannotate 1.2.2; 15 found; start..end, strand, type, name):
     35..53      +  promoter       SP6 promoter: promoter for bacteriophage SP6 RNA polymerase
   1055..1761    +  CDS            TagRFP (fragment): monomeric derivative of red fluorescent protein from Entacmaea quadricolor (Merzlyak et al., 2007) mammalian codon-optimized
   1781..1798    -  promoter       T7 promoter (fragment): promoter for bacteriophage T7 RNA polymerase
   1803..1937    -  polyA_signal   SV40 poly(A) signal: SV40 polyadenylation signal
   2050..2068    -  promoter       T3 promoter: promoter for bacteriophage T3 RNA polymerase
   2113..2129    -  protein_bind   lac operator: The lac repressor binds to the lac operator to inhibit transcription in E. coli. This inhibition can be relieved by adding lactose or isopropyl-β-D-thiogalactopyranoside (IPTG). lac repressor encoded by lacI
   2137..2167    -  promoter       lac promoter: promoter for the E. coli lac operon
   2182..2203    -  protein_bind   CAP binding site: CAP binding activates transcription in the presence of cAMP. E. coli catabolite activator protein
   2216..2308    -  CDS            lacI (fragment): lac repressor; lacI; The lac repressor binds to the lac operator to inhibit transcription in E. coli. This inhibition can be relieved by adding lactose or isopropyl-β-D-thiogalactopyranoside (IPTG).
   2491..3079    -  rep_origin     ori: high-copy-number ColE1/pMB1/pBR322/pUC origin of replication
   3250..4110    -  CDS            AmpR: β-lactamase; bla; confers resistance to ampicillin, carbenicillin, and related antibiotics
   4111..4215    -  promoter       AmpR promoter: bla
   4268..4696    -  rep_origin     f1 ori (sequence partly withheld): f1 bacteriophage origin of replication; arrow indicates direction of (+) strand synthesis
   4701..4767    -  CDS            lacZα (fragment): LacZα fragment of β-galactosidase; lacZ fragment
   4774..5751    +  promoter       CMV IE94 promoter: enhancer/promoter region of simian cytomegalovirus major immediate early transcription unit IE94
