[The description below was written by a language model from this plasmid's Addgene catalogue record and pLannotate feature annotations shown in this document.]
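Description:
pCS2-hcar1-4-mKate2 is a zebrafish expression plasmid built on the pCS2 backbone, made to overexpress a red fluorescent version of the Danio rerio hcar1-4 protein in zebrafish larvae. It is propagated in E. coli using a high-copy ColE1/pUC-type origin and is selected with ampicillin through the β-lactamase gene and its own promoter. An f1 phage origin and remnants of lac regulatory and lacZα sequences are also present as backbone carry-over.

The payload is the hcar1-4 coding sequence, cloned between ClaI and EcoRI sites and fused to the far-red monomeric fluorescent protein mKate2. The automated annotation does not label the hcar1-4 region itself. It marks a TagRFP-like fragment downstream of the unannotated stretch, which is consistent with a C-terminal mKate2 tag, since mKate2 derives from the same Entacmaea quadricolor protein family. The record does not explicitly state the tag position.

As is typical of pCS2 vectors, the simian CMV IE94 enhancer/promoter sits immediately upstream of an SP6 promoter on the circular map, and an SV40 polyadenylation signal follows the fusion. This arrangement allows two modes of use. The plasmid can drive expression directly in vertebrate cells from the CMV promoter, or it can serve as a template for in vitro SP6 transcription to produce mRNA for embryo injection. The catalogue lists SP6 as the promoter, which suggests the mRNA route. T7 and T3 promoter sequences lie downstream in the reverse orientation. The fluorescent fusion lets the overexpressed receptor be visualised in live larvae. The associated work concerns oxoeicosanoid signalling in early antimicrobial defence in zebrafish.
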