Addgene plasmid #226712: pCS2-hcar1-4-mKate2
Purpose: overexpression red fluorescent hcar1-4 protein in zebrafish larvae
Depositing lab: Philipp Niethammer. Depositing organization: Memorial Sloan-Kettering Cancer Center. Publication: Oxoeicosanoid signaling mediates early antimicrobial defense in zebrafish. Ma Y, Hui KL, Gelashvili Z, Niethammer P. Cell Rep. 2023 Jan 31;42(1):111974. doi: 10.1016/j.celrep.2022.111974. Epub 2023 Jan 10. PubMed 36640321.
Backbone
  Vector backbone: pCS2
  Backbone size w/o insert (bp): 4818
  Total vector size (bp): 5754
  Vector type: Unspecified ; Zebrafish expression
Growth in bacteria
  Bacterial resistance: Ampicillin, 100 μg/mL
  Growth temperature: 37°C
  Growth strain: DH5alpha
  Copy number: Unknown
Gene/Insert
  Gene/Insert name: hcar1-4
  Species: danio rerio
  Insert size (bp): 1239
  GenBank ID: ENSDARG00000087084
  Promoter: SP6
  Tag / fusion protein: mKate2
  Cloning method: Restriction Enzyme; 5′ cloning site ClaI (unknown if destroyed); 3′ cloning site EcoRI (unknown if destroyed)
  Sequencing primers: 5′ atttaggtgacactataga; 3′ tgccctccatgtacagcttc
Terms and licenses: Academic/Nonprofit Terms; Industry Terms: Not Available to Industry
How to cite: pCS2-hcar1-4-mKate2 was a gift from Philipp Niethammer (Addgene plasmid # 226712 ; http://n2t.net/addgene:226712 ; RRID:Addgene_226712)
